Addgene plasmid #49530: pSK+ mBMPR-1B DN
Purpose: cloning vector for dominant negative mouse BMP receptor 1B
Depositing lab: Lee Niswander & Peter ten Dijke. Depositing organization: Ludwig Institute For Cancer Research, Uppsala Branch. Publication: Distinct roles of type I bone morphogenetic protein receptors in the formation and differentiation of cartilage. Zou H, Wieser R, Massague J, Niswander L. Genes Dev. 1997 Sep 1;11(17):2191-203. 10.1101/gad.11.17.2191 PubMed 9303535.
Backbone
  Vector backbone: pBluescript SK+
  Backbone manufacturer: Stratagene
  Backbone size w/o insert (bp): 2959
  Total vector size (bp): 4500
  Vector type: Bacterial Expression
Growth in bacteria
  Bacterial resistance: Ampicillin, 100 μg/mL
  Growth temperature: 37°C
  Growth strain: DH5alpha
  Copy number: High Copy
Gene/Insert
  Gene/Insert name: BMPR-1B DN (alt names: alk-6; BMPR-1B)
  Species: M. musculus (mouse)
  Mutation: dominant negative mutation (K231R); also L2V
  Entrez Gene: Bmpr1b (a.k.a. AI385617, ALK-6, AV355320, Acv, Acvrlk6, Al, Alk6, BMPR, BMPR-1B, BMPR-IB, CFK-43, CFK-43a, SKR6)
  Promoter: T3
  Cloning method: Restriction Enzyme; 5′ cloning site BamHI (not destroyed); 3′ cloning site XhoI (not destroyed)
  Sequencing primers: 5′ T3; 3′ T7
Terms and licenses: Academic/Nonprofit Terms; Industry Terms: Not Available to Industry
Depositor comments: The BMPR-1B insert in this plasmid contains a L2V mutation when compared to GenBank reference sequence NP_031586.1. This mutation is not a concern for the function of the plasmid, as described in the associated publication.
How to cite: pSK+ mBMPR-1B DN was a gift from Lee Niswander & Peter ten Dijke (Addgene plasmid # 49530 ; http://n2t.net/addgene:49530 ; RRID:Addgene_49530)
