[The description below was written by a language model from this plasmid's Addgene catalogue record.]
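Description:
pSK+ mBMPR-1B DN is a pBluescript SK+ (Stratagene) phagemid carrying a mutant mouse Bmpr1b cDNA. It serves as a cloning and storage vector for a dominant negative form of BMP receptor type IB (also known as ALK-6). The backbone is about 2.96 kb and the whole plasmid is roughly 4.5 kb, so the insert is about 1.5 kb. It is propagated in E. coli as a high-copy plasmid under ampicillin selection. The catalogue classes it as a bacterial expression vector, but the stated purpose is cloning, and no feature table was supplied, so backbone elements beyond those listed cannot be confirmed from the record.

The insert sits between BamHI at the 5′ end and XhoI at the 3′ end. Both sites are retained, so the fragment can be excised and moved into other vectors. The record lists T3 as the promoter, with T3 and T7 priming sites flanking the insert. In the pBluescript context, this orientation means that T3 phage RNA polymerase would give sense-strand in vitro transcripts; there is no eukaryotic promoter recorded.

The receptor carries K231R, the substitution annotated as the dominant negative mutation. Type I BMP receptors are serine/threonine kinases, and lysine-to-arginine changes of this kind are generally used to inactivate the kinase so that the mutant interferes with endogenous signalling. A second change, L2V relative to the reference protein, is noted by the depositor as having no consequence for function. The associated work examined the distinct roles of type I BMP receptors in cartilage formation and differentiation, and this plasmid is best viewed as a source of the dominant negative coding sequence for subcloning into expression or delivery vectors.
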