>Addgene plasmid #49530 | pSK+ mBMPR-1B DN | addgene partial sequence | sequence record 76028 | T3 5'-GCAATTAACCCTCACTAAAGG-3'
GCGGCCGCTCTAGAACTAGTGGATCCATGGTCTTACGAAGCTCTGGAAAATTAAATGTGGGCACCAAGAA
GGAGGATGGAGAGAGTACAGCCCCCACCCCTCGGCCCAAGATCCTACGTTGTAAATGCCACCACCACTGT
CCGGAAGACTCAGTCAACAATATCTGCAGCACAGATGGGTACTGCTTCACGATGATAGAAGAAGATGACT
CTGGAATGCCTGTTGTCACCTCTGGATGTCTAGGACTAGAAGGGTCAGATTTTCAATGTCGTGACACTCC
CATTCCTCATCAAAGAAGATCAATTGAATGCTGCACAGAAAGGAATGAGTGTAATAAAGACCTCCACCCC
ACTCTGCCTCCTCTCAAGGACAGAGATTTTGTTGATGGGCCCATACACCACAAGGCCTTGCTTATCTCTG
TGACTGTCTGTAGTTTACTCTTGGTCCTCATTATTTTATTCTGTTACTTCAGGTATAAAAGACAAGAAGC
CCGACCTCGGTACAGCATTGGGCTGGAGCAGGACGAGACATACATTCCTCCTGGAGAGTCCCTGAGAGAC
TTGATCGAGCAGTCTCAGAGCTCGGGAAGTGGATCAGGCCTCCCTCTGCTGGTCCAAAGGACAATA
