>Addgene plasmid #49530 | pSK+ mBMPR-1B DN | addgene partial sequence | sequence record 76955 | lac-promoter 5'-CACTTTATGCTTCCGGCTCG-3'
CGCGGTGGCGGCCGCTCTAGAACTAGTGGATCCATGGTCTTACGAAGCTCTGGAAAATTAAATGTGGGCA
CCAAGAAGGAGGATGGAGAGAGTACAGCCCCCACCCCTCGGCCCAAGATCCTACGTTGTAAATGCCACCA
CCACTGTCCGGAAGACTCAGTCAACAATATCTGCAGCACAGATGGGTACTGCTTCACGATGATAGAAGAA
GATGACTCTGGAATGCCTGTTGTCACCTCTGGATGTCTAGGACTAGAAGGGTCAGATTTTCAATGTCGTG
ACACTCCCATTCCTCATCAAAGAAGATCAATTGAATGCTGCACAGAAAGGAATGAGTGTAATAAAGACCT
CCACCCCACTCTGCCTCCTCTCAAGGACAGAGATTTTGTTGATGGGCCCATACACCACAAGGCCTTGCTT
ATCTCTGTGACTGTCTGTAGTTTACTCTTGGTCCTCATTATTTTATTCTGTTACTTCAGGTATAAAAGAC
AAGAAGCCCGACCTCGGTACAGCATTGGGCTGGAGCAGGACGAGACATACATTCCTCCTGGAGAGTCCCT
GAGAGACTTGATCGAGCAGTCTCAGAGCTCGGGAAGTGGATCAGGCCTCCCTCTGCTGGTCCAAAGGACA
ATAGCTAAGCAAATTCAGATGGTGAAGCAGATTGGAAAAGGCCGCTATGGCGAGGTGTGGATGGGAAAGT
GGCGTGGAGAAAA
