>Addgene plasmid #49530 | pSK+ mBMPR-1B DN | addgene partial sequence | sequence record 76957 | pBluescript-SK 5'-tctagaactagtggatc-3'
ACAGCCCCCACCCCTCGGCCCAAGATCCTACGTTGTAAATGCCACCACCACTGTCCGGAAGACTCAGTCA
ACAATATCTGCAGCACAGATGGGTACTGCTTCACGATGATAGAAGAAGATGACTCTGGAATGCCTGTTGT
CACCTCTGGATGTCTAGGACTAGAAGGGTCAGATTTTCAATGTCGTGACACTCCCATTCCTCATCAAAGA
AGATCAATTGAATGCTGCACAGAAAGGAATGAGTGTAATAAAGACCTCCACCCCACTCTGCCTCCTCTCA
AGGACAGAGATTTTGTTGATGGGCCCATACACCACAAGGCCTTGCTTATCTCTGTGACTGTCTGTAGTTT
ACTCTTGGTCCTCATTATTTTATTCTGTTACTTCAGGTATAAAAGACAAGAAGCCCGACCTCGGTACAGC
ATTGGGCTGGAGCAGGACGAGACATACATTCCTCCTGGAGAGTCCCTGAGAGACTTGATCGAGCAGTCTC
AGAGCTCGGGAAGTGGATCAGGCCTCCCTCTGCTGGTCCAAAGGACAATAGCTAAGCAAATTCAGATGGT
GAAGCAGATTGGAAAAGGCCGCTATGGCGAGGTGTGGATGGGAAAGTGGCGTGGAGAAAAGGTGGCTGTG
AGAGTGTTCTTCACCACGGAGGAAGCCAGCTGGTTCCGAGAGACTGAGATATATCAGACGGTCCTGATGC
GGCATGAGAATATTCTGGGGTTCATTGCTGCAGATATCAAAGGGACTGGGTCCTGGACTCAGTTGTACCT
CATCACAGACTATCATGAAAACGGCTCCCTTTATGACTATCTGAAATCCACCACCTTAGACGCAAAGTCC
ATGCTGAAGCTAGCCTACTCCTCTGTCAGCGGCCTATGCCATTTACACACGGAA
